Addgene plasmid #26874: pFA6a-HBH-TRP1
Depositing lab: Peter Kaiser. Depositing organization: University of California, Irvine. Publication: HB tag modules for PCR-based gene tagging and tandem affinity purification in Saccharomyces cerevisiae. Tagwerker C, Zhang H, Wang X, Larsen LS, Lathrop RH, Hatfield GW, Auer B, Huang L, Kaiser P. Yeast. 2006 Jun . 23(8):623-32. 10.1002/yea.1380 PubMed 16823883.
Backbone
  Vector backbone: pFA6aTRP1
  Backbone size w/o insert (bp): 3700
  Vector type: PCR tagging yeast
  Selectable markers: TRP1
Growth in bacteria
  Bacterial resistance: Ampicillin, 100 μg/mL
  Growth temperature: 37°C
  Growth strain: DH5alpha
  Copy number: High Copy
Gene/Insert
  Gene/Insert name: HBH tag
  Insert size (bp): 296
  Cloning method: Restriction Enzyme; 5′ cloning site Pac1 (not destroyed); 3′ cloning site Asc1 (not destroyed)
  Sequencing primers: 5′ na
Terms and licenses: Academic/Nonprofit Terms; Industry Terms: Not Available to Industry
How to cite: pFA6a-HBH-TRP1 was a gift from Peter Kaiser (Addgene plasmid # 26874 ; http://n2t.net/addgene:26874 ; RRID:Addgene_26874)
