[The description below was written by a language model from this plasmid's Addgene catalogue record and pLannotate feature annotations shown in this document.]
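Description:
pFA6a-HBH-TRP1 is a PCR-template plasmid of the pFA6a series, used for tagging genes at their chromosomal loci in Saccharomyces cerevisiae. It is not designed to replicate in yeast: the annotated sequence (about 3.9 kb) carries no yeast origin or centromere. It is maintained in E. coli as a high-copy plasmid through a ColE1/pUC-type origin with β-lactamase (AmpR) providing ampicillin selection. Flanking SP6 and T7 promoters and short fragments annotated as bom, rop and lacI are remnants of the cloning backbone and have no apparent role in the tagging application.

The functional module consists of the HBH tag, a roughly 300 bp insert placed between PacI and AscI sites that remain intact, followed by the ADH1 transcription terminator and then a TRP1 cassette (TRP1 promoter and coding sequence). The feature table recognises the core of the tag as a fragment of the biotin carboxyl carrier subunit of Propionibacterium freudenreichii transcarboxylase, a domain that acts as a signal for biotinylation in vivo. From the tag's name, this domain is presumably flanked by histidine stretches, but these are not annotated. The associated publication describes such HB modules as tools for tandem affinity purification.

In typical use of pFA6a-type modules, the tag–terminator–marker block is amplified with primers carrying homology to the 3′ end of a target gene. The product integrates by homologous recombination to create a C-terminal fusion expressed from the native promoter. Transformants are selected by tryptophan prototrophy in a trp1 strain.
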