Features (pLannotate 1.2.2; 13 found; start..end, strand, type, name):
     96..314     +  CDS            BCCP_PROFR (fragment): Experimental evidence at protein level: Swiss-Prot protein existence level 1. The biotinyl 1.3S subunit serves as a carboxyl carrier between the substrate-binding sites on the 12S and 5S subunits. From Propionibacterium freudenreichii subsp. shermanii.
    362..549     +  terminator     ADH1 terminator: S. cerevisiae ADH1; transcription terminator for the S. cerevisiae alcohol dehydrogenase 1 (ADH1) gene
    585..732     +  promoter       TRP1 promoter: S. cerevisiae TRP1
    733..1407    +  CDS            TRP1: phosphoribosylanthranilate isomerase, required for tryptophan biosynthesis; S. cerevisiae TRP1; yeast auxotrophic marker
   1454..1487    +  misc_feature   bom (fragment): basis of mobility region from pBR322
   1562..1580    -  promoter       T7 promoter: promoter for bacteriophage T7 RNA polymerase
   1602..1655    -  CDS            lacI (fragment): lac repressor; lacI; The lac repressor binds to the lac operator to inhibit transcription in E. coli. This inhibition can be relieved by adding lactose or isopropyl-β-D-thiogalactopyranoside (IPTG).
   1838..2426    -  rep_origin     ori: high-copy-number ColE1/pMB1/pBR322/pUC origin of replication
   2597..3457    -  CDS            AmpR: β-lactamase; bla; confers resistance to ampicillin, carbenicillin, and related antibiotics
   3458..3562    -  promoter       AmpR promoter: bla
   3657..3692    +  CDS            rop (fragment): Rop protein, which maintains plasmids at low copy number; rop
   3794..3845    +  misc_feature   bom (fragment): basis of mobility region from pBR322
   3908..2       +  promoter       SP6 promoter (across the origin): promoter for bacteriophage SP6 RNA polymerase
>Addgene plasmid #26874 | pFA6a-HBH-TRP1 | depositor full sequence | sequence record 12728 | Author sequence
GAACGCGGCCGCCAGCTGAAGCTTCGTACGCTGCAGGTCGACGGATCCCCGGGTTAATTAACAGGGGTTC
ACATCATCACCACCATCATGCTGGAAAGGCCGGTGAAGGTGAAATCCCTGCCCCTCTTGCTGGTACCGTT
TCTAAGATACTGGTAAAAGAAGGTGACACTGTTAAAGCTGGTCAAACAGTTCTGGTGCTGGAGGCTATGA
AAATGGAGACAGAAATTAACGCTCCTACTGACGGAAAAGTTGAAAAGGTGTTAGTTAAGGAAAGAGATGC
TGTTCAAGGTGGTCAAGGTCTAATCAAGATCGGCGTTCATCATCACCACCATCATTAATGAGGCGCGCCA
CTTCTAAATAAGCGAATTTCTTATGATTTATGATTTTTATTATTAAATAAGTTATAAAAAAAATAAGTGT
ATACAAATTTTAAAGTGACTCTTAGGTTTTAAAACGAAAATTCTTATTCTTGAGTAACTCTTTCCTGTAG
GTCAGGTTGCTTTCTCAGGTATAGTATGAGGTCGCTCTTATTGACCACACCTCTACCGGCAGATCCGCTA
GGGATAACAGGGTAATATAGATCTGTACAATCTTGATCCGGAGCTTTTCTTTTTTTGCCGATTAAGAATT
AATTCGGTCGAAAAAAGAAAAGGAGAGGGCCAAGAGGGAGGGCATTGGTGACTATTGAGCACGTGAGTAT
ACGTGATTAAGCACACAAAGGCAGCTTGGAGTATGTCTGTTATTAATTTCACAGGTAGTTCTGGTCCATT
GGTGAAAGTTTGCGGCTTGCAGAGCACAGAGGCCGCAGAATGTGCTCTAGATTCCGATGCTGACTTGCTG
GGTATTATATGTGTGCCCAATAGAAAGAGAACAATTGACCCGGTTATTGCAAGGAAAATTTCAAGTCTTG
TAAAAGCATATAAAAATAGTTCAGGCACTCCGAAATACTTGGTTGGCGTGTTTCGTAATCAACCTAAGGA
GGATGTTTTGGCTCTGGTCAATGATTACGGCATTGATATCGTCCAACTGCATGGAGATGAGTCGTGGCAA
GAATACCAAGAGTTCCTCGGTTTGCCAGTTATTAAAAGACTCGTATTTCCAAAAGACTGCAACATACTAC
TCAGTGCAGCTTCACAGAAACCTCATTCGTTTATTCCCTTGTTTGATTCAGAAGCAGGTGGGACAGGTGA
ACTTTTGGATTGGAACTCGATTTCTGACTGGGTTGGAAGGCAAGAGAGCCCCGAAAGCTTACATTTTATG
TTAGCTGGTGGACTGACGCCAGAAAATGTTGGTGATGCGCTTAGATTAAATGGCGTTATTGGTGTTGATG
TAAGCGGAGGTGTGGAGACAAATGGTGTAAAAGACTCTAACAAAATAGCAAATTTCGTCAAAAATGCTAA
GAAATAGGTTATTACTGAGTAGTATTTATTTAAGTATTGTTTGTGCACTTGCCTGCGGTGTGAAATACCG
CACAGATGCGTAAGGAGGTTTAAACGAGCTCGAATTCATCGATGATATCAGATCCACTAGTGGCCTATGC
GGCCGCGGATCTGCCGGTCTCCCTATAGTGAGTCGTATTAATTTCGATAAGCCAGGTTAACCTGCATTAA
TGAATCGGCCAACGCGCGGGGAGAGGCGGTTTGCGTATTGGGCGCTCTTCCGCTTCCTCGCTCACTGACT
CGCTGCGCTCGGTCGTTCGGCTGCGGCGAGCGGTATCAGCTCACTCAAAGGCGGTAATACGGTTATCCAC
AGAATCAGGGGATAACGCAGGAAAGAACATGTGAGCAAAAGGCCAGCAAAAGGCCAGGAACCGTAAAAAG
GCCGCGTTGCTGGCGTTTTTCCATAGGCTCCGCCCCCCTGACGAGCATCACAAAAATCGACGCTCAAGTC
AGAGGTGGCGAAACCCGACAGGACTATAAAGATACCAGGCGTTTCCCCCTGGAAGCTCCCTCGTGCGCTC
TCCTGTTCCGACCCTGCCGCTTACCGGATACCTGTCCGCCTTTCTCCCTTCGGGAAGCGTGGCGCTTTCT
CAATGCTCACGCTGTAGGTATCTCAGTTCGGTGTAGGTCGTTCGCTCCAAGCTGGGCTGTGTGCACGAAC
CCCCCGTTCAGCCCGACCGCTGCGCCTTATCCGGTAACTATCGTCTTGAGTCCAACCCGGTAAGACACGA
CTTATCGCCACTGGCAGCAGCCACTGGTAACAGGATTAGCAGAGCGAGGTATGTAGGCGGTGCTACAGAG
TTCTTGAAGTGGTGGCCTAACTACGGCTACACTAGAAGGACAGTATTTGGTATCTGCGCTCTGCTGAAGC
CAGTTACCTTCGGAAAAAGAGTTGGTAGCTCTTGATCCGGCAAACAAACCACCGCTGGTAGCGGTGGTTT
TTTTGTTTGCAAGCAGCAGATTACGCGCAGAAAAAAAGGATCTCAAGAAGATCCTTTGATCTTTTCTACG
GGGTCTGACGCTCAGTGGAACGAAAACTCACGTTAAGGGATTTTGGTCATGAGATTATCAAAAAGGATCT
TCACCTAGATCCTTTTAAATTAAAAATGAAGTTTTAAATCAATCTAAAGTATATATGAGTAAACTTGGTC
TGACAGTTACCAATGCTTAATCAGTGAGGCACCTATCTCAGCGATCTGTCTATTTCGTTCATCCATAGTT
GCCTGACTCCCCGTCGTGTAGATAACTACGATACGGGAGGGCTTACCATCTGGCCCCAGTGCTGCAATGA
TACCGCGAGACCCACGCTCACCGGCTCCAGATTTATCAGCAATAAACCAGCCAGCCGGAAGGGCCGAGCG
CAGAAGTGGTCCTGCAACTTTATCCGCCTCCATCCAGTCTATTAATTGTTGCCGGGAAGCTAGAGTAAGT
AGTTCGCCAGTTAATAGTTTGCGCAACGTTGTTGCCATTGCTACAGGCATCGTGGTGTCACGCTCGTCGT
TTGGTATGGCTTCATTCAGCTCCGGTTCCCAACGATCAAGGCGAGTTACATGATCCCCCATGTTGTGCAA
AAAAGCGGTTAGCTCCTTCGGTCCTCCGATCGTTGTCAGAAGTAAGTTGGCCGCAGTGTTATCACTCATG
GTTATGGCAGCACTGCATAATTCTCTTACTGTCATGCCATCCGTAAGATGCTTTTCTGTGACTGGTGAGT
ACTCAACCAAGTCATTCTGAGAATAGTGTATGCGGCGACCGAGTTGCTCTTGCCCGGCGTCAATACGGGA
TAATACCGCGCCACATAGCAGAACTTTAAAAGTGCTCATCATTGGAAAACGTTCTTCGGGGCGAAAACTC
TCAAGGATCTTACCGCTGTTGAGATCCAGTTCGATGTAACCCACTCGTGCACCCAACTGATCTTCAGCAT
CTTTTACTTTCACCAGCGTTTCTGGGTGAGCAAAAACAGGAAGGCAAAATGCCGCAAAAAAGGGAATAAG
GGCGACACGGAAATGTTGAATACTCATACTCTTCCTTTTTCAATATTATTGAAGCATTTATCAGGGTTAT
TGTCTCATGAGCGGATACATATTTGAATGTATTTAGAAAAATAAACAAATAGGGGTTCCGCGCACATTTC
CCCGAAAAGTGCCACCTGACGTCTAAGAAACCATTATTATCATGACATTAACCTATAAAAATAGGCGTAT
CACGAGGCCCTTTCGTCTCGCGCGTTTCGGTGATGACGGTGAAAACCTCTGACACATGCAGCTCCCGGAG
ACGGTCACAGCTTGTCTGTAAGCGGATGCCGGGAGCAGACAAGCCCGTCAGGGCGCGTCAGCGGGTGTTG
GCGGGTGTCGGGGCTGGCTTAACTATGCGGCATCAGAGCAGATTGTACTGAGAGTGCACCATATGGACAT
ATTGTCGTTAGAACGCGGCTACAATTAATACATAACCTTATGTATCATACACATACGATTTAGGTGACAC
TATA
