>Addgene plasmid #26874 | pFA6a-HBH-TRP1 | addgene partial sequence | sequence record 33130 | 26874 with SP6
CGCTGCAGGTCGACGGATCCCCGGGTTAATTAACAGGGGTTCACATCATCACCACCATCATGCTGGAAAG
GCCGGTGAAGGTGAAATCCCTGCCCCTCTTGCTGGTACCGTTTCTAAGATACTGGTAAAAGAAGGTGACA
CTGTTAAAGCTGGTCAAACAGTTCTGGTGCTGGAGGCTATGAAAATGGAGACAGAAATTAACGCTCCTAC
TGACGGAAAAGTTGAAAAGGTGTTAGTTAAGGAAAGAGATGCTGTTCAAGGTGGTCAAGGTCTAATCAAG
ATCGGCGTTCATCATCACCACCATCATTAATGAGGCGCGCCACTTCTAAATAAGCGAATTTCTTATGATT
TATGATTTTTATTATTAAATAAGTTATAAAAAAAATAAGTGTATACAAATTTTAAAGTGACTCTTAGGTT
TTAAAACGAAAATTCTTATTCTTGAGTAACTCTTTCCTGTAGGTCAGGTTGCTTTCTCAGGTATAGTATG
AGGTCGCTCTTATTGACCACACCTCTACCGGCAGATCCGCTAGGGATAACAGGGTAATATAGATCTGTAC
AATCTTGATCCGGAGCTTTTCTTTTTTTGCCGATTAAGAATTAATTCGGTCGAAAAAAGAAAAGGAGAGG
GCCAAGAGGGAGGGCATTGGTGACTATTGAGCACGTGAGTATACGTGATTAAGCACACAAAGGCAGCTTG
GAGTATGTCTGTTATTAATTTCACAGGTAGTTCTGGTCCATTGGTGAAAGTTTGCGGCTTGCAGAGCACA
GAGGCCGCAGAATGTGCTCTAGATTCCGATGCTGACTTGCTGGGTATTATATGTGTGCCCAATAGAAAGA
GAACAATTGACCCGGTTATTGCAAGGAAAATTTCAAGTCTTGTAAAAGCATATAAAAATAGTTCAGG
